>Addgene plasmid #244524 | R919-X61-566 | addgene full sequence | sequence record 488798 | Addgene NGS Result
TTAATACGACTCACTATAGGGGAATTGTGAGCGGATAACAATTCCCCTCTAGAAATAATTTTGTTTAACT
TTAAGAAGGAGATATACATATGAGATCCCATCACCATCACCATCACGGCAAAATCGAAGAAGGTAAACTG
GTAATCTGGATTAACGGCGATAAAGGCTATAACGGTCTCGCTGAAGTCGGTAAGAAATTCGAGAAAGATA
CCGGAATTAAAGTCACCGTTGAGCATCCGGATAAACTGGAAGAGAAATTCCCACAGGTTGCGGCAACTGG
CGATGGCCCTGACATTATCTTCTGGGCACACGACCGCTTTGGTGGCTACGCTCAATCTGGCCTGTTGGCT
GAAATCACCCCGGACAAAGCGTTCCAGGACAAGCTGTATCCGTTTACCTGGGATGCCGTACGTTACAACG
GCAAGCTGATTGCTTACCCGATCGCTGTTGAAGCGTTATCGCTGATTTATAACAAAGATCTGCTGCCGAA
CCCGCCAAAAACCTGGGAAGAGATCCCGGCGCTGGATAAAGAACTGAAAGCGAAAGGTAAGAGCGCGCTG
ATGTTCAACCTGCAAGAACCGTACTTCACCTGGCCGCTGATTGCTGCTGACGGGGGTTATGCGTTCAAGT
ATGAAAACGGCAAGTACGACATTAAAGACGTGGGCGTGGATAACGCTGGCGCGAAAGCGGGTCTGACCTT
CCTGGTTGACCTGATTAAAAACAAACACATGAATGCAGACACCGATTACTCCATCGCAGAAGCTGCCTTT
AATAAAGGCGAAACAGCGATGACCATCAACGGCCCGTGGGCATGGTCCAACATCGACACCAGCAAAGTGA
ATTATGGTGTAACGGTACTGCCGACCTTCAAGGGTCAACCATCCAAACCGTTCGTTGGCGTGCTGAGCGC
AGGTATTAACGCCGCCAGTCCGAACAAAGAGCTGGCAAAAGAGTTCCTCGAAAACTATCTGCTGACTGAT
GAAGGTCTGGAAGCGGTTAATAAAGACAAACCGCTGGGTGCCGTAGCGCTGAAGTCTTACGAGGAAGAGT
TGGCGAAAGATCCACGTATTGCCGCCACCATGGAAAACGCCCAGAAAGGTGAAATCATGCCGAACATCCC
GCAGATGTCCGCTTTCTGGTATGCCGTGCGTACTGCGGTGATCAACGCCGCCAGCGGTCGTCAGACTGTC
GATGAAGCCCTGAAAGACGCGCAGACTAATTCGGGATCTGATATCACAAGTTTGTACAAAAAAGTTGGCG
AAAACCTGTACTTCCAAGGCATGACGGAATATAAGCTGGTGGTGGTGGGCGCCAGCGGTGTGGGCAAGAG
TGCGCTGACCATCCAGCTGATCCAGAACCATTTTGTGGACGAATACGACCCCACTATAGAGGATTCCTAC
CGGAAGCAGGTGGTCATTGATGGGGAGACGTGCCTGTTGGACATCCTGGATACCGCCGGCCAGGAGGAGT
ACAGCGCCATGCGGGACCAGTACATGCGCACCGGGGAGGGCTTCCTGTGTGTGTTTGCCATCAACAACAC
CAAGTCTTTTGAGGACATCCACCAGTACAGGGAGCAGATCAAACGGGTGAAGGACTCGGATGACGTGCCC
ATGGTGCTGGTGGGGAACAAGTGTGACCTGGCTGCACGCACTGTGGAATCTCGGCAGGCTCAGGACCTCG
CCCGAAGCTACGGCATCCCCTACATCGAGACCTCGGCCAAGACCCGGCAGGGAGTGGAGGATGCCTTCTA
CACGTTGGTGCGTGAGATCCGGCAGCACAAGCTGCGGTAATCAACTTTCTTGTACAAAGTGGTGATATCG
CTAGCTAGATAGCTAGAAGCTTGCGGCCGCACAGCTGTATACACGTGCAAGCCAGCCAGAACTCGCTCCT
GAAGACCCAGAGGATCTCGAGCACCACCACCACCACCACTAATGTTAATTAAGTTGGGCGTTCCTAGGCT
GATAAAACAGAATTTGCCTGGCGGCAGTAGCGCGGTGGTCCCACCTGACCCCATGCCGAACTCAGAAGTG
AAACGCCGTAGCGCCGATGGTAGTGTGGGGTCTCCCCATGCGAGAGTAGGGAACTGCCAGGCATCAAATA
AAACGAAAGGCTCAGTCGAAAGACTGGGCCTTTCGTTTTATCTGTTGTTTGTCGGTGAACGCTCTCCTGA
GTAGGACAAATCCGCCGGGAGCGGATTTGAACGTTGCGAAGCAACGGCCCGGAGGGTGGCGGGCAGGACG
CCCGCCATAAACTGCCAGGCATCAAATTAAGCAGAAGGCCATCCTGACGGATGGCCTTTTTGCGTTTCTA
CAAACTCTTTTGTTTATTTTTCTAAATACATTCAAATATGTATCCGCTGAGCAATAACTAGCATAACCCC
TTGGGGCCTCTAAACGGGTCTTGAGGGGTTTTTTGCTGAAAGGAGGAACTATATCCGGATTGGCGAATGG
G
[124 nt withheld, positions 2452-2575]
C
[91 nt withheld, positions 2577-2667]
A
[49 nt withheld, positions 2669-2717]
CCTTTGACGTTGGAGTCCACGTTCTTT
[37 nt withheld, positions 2745-2781]
ACCCTATCTCGGTCTATTCTTTTGATTTATAAGGGATTTTGCCGATTTCGGCCTATTGGTTAAAAAATGA
GCTGATTTAACAAAAATTTAACGCGAATTTTAACAAAATATTAACGTTTACAATTTCTGGCGGCACGATG
GCATGAGATTATCAAAAAGGATCTTCACCTAGATCCTTTTAAATTAAAAATGAAGTTTTAAATCAATCTA
AAGTATATATGAGTAAACTTGGTCTGACAGTTACCAATGCTTAATCAGTGAGGCACCTATCTCAGCGATC
TGTCTATTTCGTTCATCCATAGTTGCCTGACTCCCCGTCGTGTAGATAACTACGATACGGGAGGGCTTAC
CATCTGGCCCCAGTGCTGCAATGATACCGCGAGACCCACGCTCACCGGCTCCAGATTTATCAGCAATAAA
CCAGCCAGCCGGAAGGGCCGAGCGCAGAAGTGGTCCTGCAACTTTATCCGCCTCCATCCAGTCTATTAAT
TGTTGCCGGGAAGCTAGAGTAAGTAGTTCGCCAGTTAATAGTTTGCGCAACGTTGTTGCCATTGCTACAG
GCATCGTGGTGTCACGCTCGTCGTTTGGTATGGCTTCATTCAGCTCCGGTTCCCAACGATCAAGGCGAGT
TACATGATCCCCCATGTTGTGCAAAAAAGCGGTTAGCTCCTTCGGTCCTCCGATCGTTGTCAGAAGTAAG
TTGGCCGCAGTGTTATCACTCATGGTTATGGCAGCACTGCATAATTCTCTTACTGTCATGCCATCCGTAA
GATGCTTTTCTGTGACTGGTGAGTACTCAACCAAGTCATTCTGAGAATAGTGTATGCGGCGACCGAGTTG
CTCTTGCCCGGCGTCAATACGGGATAATACCGCGCCACATAGCAGAACTTTAAAAGTGCTCATCATTGGA
AAACGTTCTTCGGGGCGAAAACTCTCAAGGATCTTACCGCTGTTGAGATCCAGTTCGATGTAACCCACTC
GTGCACCCAACTGATCTTCAGCATCTTTTACTTTCACCAGCGTTTCTGGGTGAGCAAAAACAGGAAGGCA
AAATGCCGCAAAAAAGGGAATAAGGGCGACACGGAAATGTTGAATACTCATACTCTTCCTTTTTCAATCA
TGATTGAAGCATTTATCAGGGTTATTGTCTCATGAGCGGATACATATTTGAATGTATTTAGAAAAATAAA
CAAATAGGTCATGACCAAAATCCCTTAACGTGAGTTTTCGTTCCACTGAGCGTCAGACCCCGTAGAAAAG
ATCAAAGGATCTTCTTGAGATCCTTTTTTTCTGCGCGTAATCTGCTGCTTGCAAACAAAAAAACCACCGC
TACCAGCGGTGGTTTGTTTGCCGGATCAAGAGCTACCAACTCTTTTTCCGAAGGTAACTGGCTTCAGCAG
AGCGCAGATACCAAATACTGTCCTTCTAGTGTAGCCGTAGTTAGGCCACCACTTCAAGAACTCTGTAGCA
CCGCCTACATACCTCGCTCTGCTAATCCTGTTACCAGTGGCTGCTGCCAGTGGCGATAAGTCGTGTCTTA
CCGGGTTGGACTCAAGACGATAGTTACCGGATAAGGCGCAGCGGTCGGGCTGAACGGGGGGTTCGTGCAC
ACAGCCCAGCTTGGAGCGAACGACCTACACCGAACTGAGATACCTACAGCGTGAGCTATGAGAAAGCGCC
ACGCTTCCCGAAGGGAGAAAGGCGGACAGGTATCCGGTAAGCGGCAGGGTCGGAACAGGAGAGCGCACGA
GGGAGCTTCCAGGGGGAAACGCCTGGTATCTTTATAGTCCTGTCGGGTTTCGCCACCTCTGACTTGAGCG
TCGATTTTTGTGATGCTCGTCAGGGGGGCGGAGCCTATGGAAAAACGCCAGCAACGCGGCCTTTTTACGG
TTCCTGGCCTTTTGCTGGCCTTTTGCTCACATGTTCTTTCCTGCGTTATCCCCTGATTCTGTGGATAACC
GTATTACCGCCTTTGAGTGAGCTGATACCGCTCGCCGCAGCCGAACGACCGAGCGCAGCGAGTCAGTGAG
CGAGGAAGCGGAAGAGCGCCTGATGCGGTATTTTCTCCTTACGCATCTGTGCGGTATTTCACACCGCAAT
GGTGCACTCTCAGTACAATCTGCTCTGATGCCGCATAGTTAAGCCAGTATACACTCCGCTATCGCTACGT
GACTGGGTCATGGCTGCGCCCCGACACCCGCCAACACCCGCTGACGCGCCCTGACGGGCTTGTCTGCTCC
CGGCATCCGCTTACAGACAAGCTGTGACCGTCTCCGGGAGCTGCATGTGTCAGAGGTTTTCACCGTCATC
ACCGAAACGCGCGAGGCAGCTGCGGTAAAGCTCATCAGCGTGGTCGTGAAGCGATTCACAGATGTCTGCC
TGTTCATCCGCGTCCAGCTCGTTGAGTTTCTCCAGAAGCGTTAATGTCTGGCTTCTGATAAAGCGGGCCA
TGTTAAGGGCGGTTTTTTCCTGTTTGGTCACTGATGCCTCCGTGTAAGGGGGATTTCTGTTCATGGGGGT
AATGATACCGATGAAACGAGAGAGGATGCTCACGATACGGGTTACTGATGATGAACATGCCCGGTTACTG
GAACGTTGTGAGGGTAAACAACTGGCGGTATGGATGCGGCGGGACCAGAGAAAAATCACTCAGGGTCAAT
GCCAGCGCTTCGTTAATACAGATGTAGGTGTTCCACAGGGTAGCCAGCAGCATCCTGCGATGCAGATCCG
GAACATAATGGTGCAGGGCGCTGACTTCCGCGTTTCCAGACTTTACGAAACACGGAAACCGAAGACCATT
CATGTTGTTGCTCAGGTCGCAGACGTTTTGCAGCAGCAGTCGCTTCACGTTCGCTCGCGTATCGGTGATT
CATTCTGCTAACCAGTAAGGCAACCCCGCCAGCCTAGCCGGGTCCTCAACGACAGGAGCACGATCATGCT
AGTCATGCCCCGCGCCCACCGGAAGGAGCTGACTGGGTTGAAGGCTCTCAAGGGCATCGGTCGAGATCCC
GGTGCCTAATGAGTGAGCTAACTTACATTAATTGCGTTGCGCTCACTGCCCGCTTTCCAGTCGGGAAACC
TGTCGTGCCAGCTGCATTAATGAATCGGCCAACGCGCGGGGAGAGGCGGTTTGCGTATTGGGCGCCAGGG
TGGTTTTTCTTTTCACCAGTGAGACGGGCAACAGCTGATTGCCCTTCACCGCCTGGCCCTGAGAGAGTTG
CAGCAAGCGGTCCACGCTGGTTTGCCCCAGCAGGCGAAAATCCTGTTTGATGGTGGTTAACGGCGGGATA
TAACATGAGCTGTCTTCGGTATCGTCGTATCCCACTACCGAGATGTCCGCACCAACGCGCAGCCCGGACT
CGGTAATGGCGCGCATTGCGCCCAGCGCCATCTGATCGTTGGCAACCAGCATCGCAGTGGGAACGATGCC
CTCATTCAGCATTTGCATGGTTTGTTGAAAACCGGACATGGCACTCCAGTCGCCTTCCCGTTCCGCTATC
GGCTGAATTTGATTGCGAGTGAGATATTTATGCCAGCCAGCCAGACGCAGACGCGCCGAGACAGAACTTA
ATGGGCCCGCTAACAGCGCGATTTGCTGGTGACCCAATGCGACCAGATGCTCCACGCCCAGTCGCGTACC
GTCTTCATGGGAGAAAATAATACTGTTGATGGGTGTCTGGTCAGAGACATCAAGAAATAACGCCGGAACA
TTAGTGCAGGCAGCTTCCACAGCAATGGCATCCTGGTCATCCAGCGGATAGTTAATGATCAGCCCACTGA
CGCGTTGCGCGAGAAGATTGTGCACCGCCGCTTTACAGGCTTCGACGCCGCTTCGTTCTACCATCGACAC
CACCACGCTGGCACCCAGTTGATCGGCGCGAGATTTAATCGCCGCGACAATTTGCGACGGCGCGTGCAGG
GCCAGACTGGAGGTGGCAACGCCAATCAGCAACGACTGTTTGCCCGCCAGTTGTTGTGCCACGCGGTTGG
GAATGTAATTCAGCTCCGCCATCGCCGCTTCCACTTTTTCCCGCGTTTTCGCAGAAACGTGGCTGGCCTG
GTTCACCACGCGGGAAACGGTCTGATAAGAGACACCGGCATACTCTGCGACATCGTATAACGTTACTGGT
TTCACATTCACCACCCTGAATTGACTCTCTTCCGGGCGCTATCATGCCATACCGCGAAAGGTTTTGCGCC
ATTCGATGGTGTCCGGGATCTCGACGCTCTCCCTTATGCGACTCCTGCATTAGGAAGCAGCCCAGTAGTA
GGTTGAGGCCGTTGAGCACCGCCGCCGCAAGGAATGGTGCATGCAAGGAGATGGCGCCCAACAGTCCCCC
GGCCACGGGGCCTGCCACCATACCCACGCCGAAACAAGCGCTCATGAGCCCGAAGTGGCGAGCCCGATCT
TCCCCATCGGTGATGTCGGCGATATAGGCGCCAGCAACCGCACCTGTGGCGCCGGTGATGCCGGCCACGA
TGCGTCCGGCGTAGAGGATCGAGATCGATCTCGATCCCGCGAAA
Features (pLannotate 1.2.2; 27 found; start..end, strand, type, name):
      2..20      +  promoter       T7 promoter: promoter for bacteriophage T7 RNA polymerase
     21..45      +  protein_bind   lac operator: The lac repressor binds to the lac operator to inhibit transcription in E. coli. This inhibition can be relieved by adding lactose or isopropyl-β-D-thiogalactopyranoside (IPTG). lac repressor encoded by lacI
     60..82      +  RBS            RBS: efficient ribosome binding site from bacteriophage T7 gene 10 (Olins and Rangwala, 1989)
     99..116     +  CDS            7xHis (fragment): 6xHis affinity tag
    120..1217    +  CDS            MBP: maltose binding protein from E. coli; malE (mutated); This version of the gene does not encode a signal sequence, so MBP will remain in the cytosol.
   1237..1254    +  protein_bind   attB1 (fragment): mutant version of attB; core recombination site for the Gateway® BP reaction BP Clonase™
   1260..1276    +  CDS            TEV site (fragment): tobacco etch virus (TEV) protease recognition and cleavage site
   1281..1787    +  CDS            H-Ras (fragment): human small GTPase proto-oncoprotein
   1795..1812    -  protein_bind   attB2 (fragment): mutant version of attB; core recombination site for the Gateway® BP reaction BP Clonase™
   1912..1929    +  CDS            9xHis (fragment): 9xHis affinity tag
   1976..2091    +  ncRNA          5S rRNA: Accession: RF00001 - 5S ribosomal RNA
   2095..2181    +  terminator     rrnB T1 terminator: Escherichia coli rrnB; transcription terminator T1 from the E. coli rrnB gene
   2273..2300    +  terminator     rrnB T2 terminator: transcription terminator T2 from the E. coli rrnB gene
   2319..2358    +  promoter       AmpR promoter (fragment): bla
   2368..2415    +  terminator     T7 terminator: transcription terminator for bacteriophage T7 RNA polymerase
   2452..2907    +  rep_origin     f1 ori (sequence partly withheld): f1 bacteriophage origin of replication; arrow indicates direction of (+) strand synthesis
   3022..3882    -  CDS            AmpR: β-lactamase; bla; confers resistance to ampicillin, carbenicillin, and related antibiotics
   3883..3975    -  promoter       AmpR promoter: bla
   4056..4644    +  rep_origin     ori: high-copy-number ColE1/pMB1/pBR322/pUC origin of replication
   4830..4969    -  misc_feature   bom: basis of mobility region from pBR322
   5071..5262    -  CDS            rop: Rop protein, which maintains plasmids at low copy number; rop
   5279..5659    +  CDS            YPB1_ECOLX: Protein predicted: Swiss-Prot protein existence level 4. From Escherichia coli.
   5721..5785    -  CDS            TcR (fragment): tetracycline efflux protein; tet; confers resistance to tetracycline
   5800..5821    -  protein_bind   CAP binding site: CAP binding activates transcription in the presence of cAMP. E. coli catabolite activator protein
   5834..6916    -  CDS            lacI: lac repressor; lacI; The lac repressor binds to the lac operator to inhibit transcription in E. coli. This inhibition can be relieved by adding lactose or isopropyl-β-D-thiogalactopyranoside (IPTG).
   6917..6994    -  promoter       lacI promoter: lacI
   7002..7281    -  CDS            TcR (fragment): tetracycline efflux protein; tet; confers resistance to tetracycline
