[The description below was written by a language model from this plasmid's Addgene catalogue record and pLannotate feature annotations shown in this document.]
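Description:
R919-X61-566 is a bacterial expression plasmid built on the Gateway destination vector pDest-566. It produces a truncated, mutant human HRAS as a cleavable fusion protein in E. coli. The sequenced construct is about 7.3 kb and is selected with ampicillin through the β-lactamase (AmpR) gene. It replicates from a ColE1/pMB1-type origin. The catalogue lists it as high copy, although the feature table also shows the pBR322-derived bom region and a rop gene, which normally moderates copy number. An f1 origin and remnants of a tetracycline resistance gene are also present as backbone carry-over; the TcR fragments are not functional markers.

Expression is driven by a T7 promoter immediately followed by a lac operator and the phage T7 gene 10 ribosome binding site. A plasmid-borne lacI gene supplies the repressor, so transcription requires a host that provides T7 RNA polymerase and is induced with IPTG. The open reading frame begins with a His6 tag and a signal-sequence-less maltose binding protein, which stays in the cytosol and typically improves solubility. Next come the attB1 scar left by Gateway recombination, a TEV protease recognition site, and HRAS residues 1–169 carrying the G12S substitution, with attB2 downstream. A further His-tag sequence annotated beyond attB2 is probably backbone sequence outside the described fusion. Transcription is terminated by rrnB T1/T2 and T7 terminators.

The design supports affinity purification through the His6 or MBP tag, followed by TEV cleavage to release the HRAS G-domain. Glycine 12 is a well-known site of oncogenic RAS mutation, so the protein would suit biochemical or structural work, though the record states no purpose beyond protein expression.
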