Addgene plasmid #244524: R919-X61-566
Purpose: Bacterial protein expression of His6-MBP-tev-Hs.HRAS(1-169) G12S
Depositing lab: Dominic Esposito. Depositing organization: Frederick National Laboratory.
Backbone
  Vector backbone: pDest-566
  Backbone size w/o insert (bp): 6800
  Vector type: Bacterial Expression
Growth in bacteria
  Bacterial resistance: Ampicillin, 100 μg/mL
  Growth temperature: 37°C
  Growth strain: DH5alpha
  Copy number: High Copy
Gene/Insert
  Gene/Insert name: His6-MBP-tev-Hs.HRAS(1-169) G12S
  Species: H. sapiens (human)
  Entrez Gene: HRAS (a.k.a. C-BAS/HAS, C-H-RAS, C-HA-RAS1, CTLO, H-RASIDX, HAMSV, HRAS1, RASH1, p21ras)
  Tag / fusion protein: His6-MBP (N terminal on insert)
  Cloning method: Gateway Cloning
Terms and licenses: Academic/Nonprofit Terms; Industry Terms: Not Available to Industry
How to cite: R919-X61-566 was a gift from Dominic Esposito (Addgene plasmid # 244524 ; http://n2t.net/addgene:244524 ; RRID:Addgene_244524)
